>Addgene plasmid #117418 | Fly 2.0 pIDTBlue | addgene full sequence | sequence record 227235 | Addgene NGS Result
AAATTGTAAGCGTTAATATTTTGTTAAAATTCGCGTTAAATTTTTGTTAAATCAGCTCATTTTTTAACCA
ATAGGCCGAAATCGGCAAAATCCCTTATAAATCAAAAGAATAGACCGAGATAGGGT
[37 nt withheld, positions 127-163]
AAAGAACGTGGACTCCAACGTCAAAGG
[49 nt withheld, positions 191-239]
T
[91 nt withheld, positions 241-331]
G
[124 nt withheld, positions 333-456]
CCCATTCGCCATTCAGGCTGCGCAACTGTTGGGAAGGGCGATCGGTGCGGGCCTCTTCGCTATTACGCCA
GCTGGCGAAAGGGGGATGTGCTGCAAGGCGATTAAGTTGGGTAACGCCAGGGTTTTCCCAGTCACGACGT
TGTAAAACGACGGCCAGTGAGCGCGCGTAATACGACTCACTATAGGGCGAATTGGGTACGATCGATGCGG
CCTCAGCGTTTTAAGCTCCAACGATCTCTGTGTAAAGATAAAATATTGTAATTCATTTAAATGAACAAAT
CAGGCAGAGATCGAGGCTAAAAAGAACTGTCCACTTGGGAGTCAGGAAGCGCGTGATATGCAGCTCCAGC
TTTTGTTCCCTTTAGTGAGGGTTAATTGCGCGCTTGGCGTAATCATGGTCATAGCTGTTTCCTGTGTGAA
ATTGTTATCCGCTCACAATTCCACACAACATACGAGCCGGAAGCATAAAGTGTAAAGCCTGGGGTGCCTA
ATGAGTGAGCTAACTCACATTAATTGCGTTGCGCTCACTGCCCGCTTTCCAGTCGGGAAACCTGTCGTGC
CAGCTGCATTAATGAATCGGCCAACGCGCGGGGAGAGGCGGTTTGCGTATTGGGCGCTCTTCCGCTTCCT
CGCTCACTGACTCGCTGCGCTCGGTCGTTCGGCTGCGGCGAGCGGTATCAGCTCACTCAAAGGCGGTAAT
ACGGTTATCCACAGAATCAGGGGATAACGCAGGAAAGAACATGTGAGCAAAAGGCCAGCAAAAGGCCAGG
AACCGTAAAAAGGCCGCGTTGCTGGCGTTTTTCCATAGGCTCCGCCCCCCTGACGAGCATCACAAAAATC
GACGCTCAAGTCAGAGGTGGCGAAACCCGACAGGACTATAAAGATACCAGGCGTTTCCCCCTGGAAGCTC
CCTCGTGCGCTCTCCTGTTCCGACCCTGCCGCTTACCGGATACCTGTCCGCCTTTCTCCCTTCGGGAAGC
GTGGCGCTTTCTCATAGCTCACGCTGTAGGTATCTCAGTTCGGTGTAGGTCGTTCGCTCCAAGCTGGGCT
GTGTGCACGAACCCCCCGTTCAGCCCGACCGCTGCGCCTTATCCGGTAACTATCGTCTTGAGTCCAACCC
GGTAAGACACGACTTATCGCCACTGGCAGCAGCCACTGGTAACAGGATTAGCAGAGCGAGGTATGTAGGC
GGTGCTACAGAGTTCTTGAAGTGGTGGCCTAACTACGGCTACACTAGAAGAACAGTATTTGGTATCTGCG
CTCTGCTGAAGCCAGTTACCTTCGGAAAAAGAGTTGGTAGCTCTTGATCCGGCAAACAAACCACCGCTGG
TAGCGGTGGTTTTTTTGTTTGCAAGCAGCAGATTACGCGCAGAAAAAAAGGATCTCAAGAAGATCCTTTG
ATCTTTTCTACGGGGTCTGACGCTCAGTGGAACGAAAACTCACGTTAAGGGATTTTGGTCATGAGATTAT
CAAAAAGGATCTTCACCTAGATCCTTTTAAATTAAAAATGAAGTTTTAAATCAATCTAAAGTATATATGA
GTAAACTTGGTCTGACAGTTACCAATGCTTAATCAGTGAGGCACCTATCTCAGCGATCTGTCTATTTCGT
TCATCCATAGTTGCCTGACTCCCCGTCGTGTAGATAACTACGATACGGGAGGGCTTACCATCTGGCCCCA
GTGCTGCAATGATACCGCGAGACCCACGCTCACCGGCTCCAGATTTATCAGCAATAAACCAGCCAGCCGG
AAGGGCCGAGCGCAGAAGTGGTCCTGCAACTTTATCCGCCTCCATCCAGTCTATTAATTGTTGCCGGGAA
GCTAGAGTAAGTAGTTCGCCAGTTAATAGTTTGCGCAACGTTGTTGCCATTGCTACAGGCATCGTGGTGT
CACGCTCGTCGTTTGGTATGGCTTCATTCAGCTCCGGTTCCCAACGATCAAGGCGAGTTACATGATCCCC
CATGTTGTGCAAAAAAGCGGTTAGCTCCTTCGGTCCTCCGATCGTTGTCAGAAGTAAGTTGGCCGCAGTG
TTATCACTCATGGTTATGGCAGCACTGCATAATTCTCTTACTGTCATGCCATCCGTAAGATGCTTTTCTG
TGACTGGTGAGTACTCAACCAAGTCATTCTGAGAATAGTGTATGCGGCGACCGAGTTGCTCTTGCCCGGC
GTCAATACGGGATAATACCGCGCCACATAGCAGAACTTTAAAAGTGCTCATCATTGGAAAACGTTCTTCG
GGGCGAAAACTCTCAAGGATCTTACCGCTGTTGAGATCCAGTTCGATGTAACCCACTCGTGCACCCAACT
GATCTTCAGCATCTTTTACTTTCACCAGCGTTTCTGGGTGAGCAAAAACAGGAAGGCAAAATGCCGCAAA
AAAGGGAATAAGGGCGACACGGAAATGTTGAATACTCATACTCTTCCTTTTTCAATATTATTGAAGCATT
TATCAGGGTTATTGTCTCATGAGCGGATACATATTTGAATGTATTTAGAAAAATAAACAAATAGGGGTTC
CGCGCACATTTCCCCGAAAAGTGCCACCT
Features (pLannotate 1.2.2; 11 found; start..end, strand, type, name):
     28..456     -  rep_origin     f1 ori (sequence partly withheld): f1 bacteriophage origin of replication; arrow indicates direction of (+) strand synthesis
    461..616     -  CDS            lacZα (fragment): LacZα fragment of β-galactosidase; lacZ fragment
    624..642     +  promoter       T7 promoter: promoter for bacteriophage T7 RNA polymerase
    815..833     -  promoter       T3 promoter: promoter for bacteriophage T3 RNA polymerase
    878..894     -  protein_bind   lac operator: The lac repressor binds to the lac operator to inhibit transcription in E. coli. This inhibition can be relieved by adding lactose or isopropyl-β-D-thiogalactopyranoside (IPTG). lac repressor encoded by lacI
    902..932     -  promoter       lac promoter: promoter for the E. coli lac operon
    947..968     -  protein_bind   CAP binding site: CAP binding activates transcription in the presence of cAMP. E. coli catabolite activator protein
    981..1073    -  CDS            lacI (fragment): lac repressor; lacI; The lac repressor binds to the lac operator to inhibit transcription in E. coli. This inhibition can be relieved by adding lactose or isopropyl-β-D-thiogalactopyranoside (IPTG).
   1256..1844    -  rep_origin     ori: high-copy-number ColE1/pMB1/pBR322/pUC origin of replication
   2015..2875    -  CDS            AmpR: β-lactamase; bla; confers resistance to ampicillin, carbenicillin, and related antibiotics
   2876..2980    -  promoter       AmpR promoter: bla
