[The description below was written by a language model from this plasmid's Addgene catalogue record and pLannotate feature annotations shown in this document.]
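Description:
Fly 2.0 pIDTBlue is a small bacterial plasmid of about 3.0 kb, built on the commercial pIDTBlue cloning backbone. It carries a short (75 bp) synthetic fragment of a Drosophila melanogaster gene, called FLY 2.0. The record does not say which fly gene the fragment comes from. The listed backbone size (3000 bp), insert size and total size (3005 bp) also do not add up exactly, so the sizes should be treated as approximate.

The plasmid replicates in E. coli from a high-copy ColE1/pUC-type origin. Selection is with ampicillin, through the β-lactamase gene and its native bla promoter. An f1 phage origin is also present, which in principle allows single-stranded DNA to be rescued with helper phage.

The feature table does not annotate the insert itself. The cloning region lies between opposing T7 and T3 phage promoters, and the roughly 170 bp gap between them is presumably where the fly fragment sits. This region is embedded in a Bluescript-style lacZα cassette with a lac promoter, lac operator and CAP binding site, plus a residual lacI fragment. The lacZα reading frame is annotated only as a fragment, as expected when an insert interrupts the blue/white screening marker. The flanking phage promoters would allow in vitro transcription of either strand.

Although the plasmid is catalogued as a bacterial expression vector, no tag or protein product is intended. Its stated purpose is to serve as an internal extraction control. In practice this means a defined, non-human sequence that can be spiked into samples and detected by amplification, to check nucleic acid recovery and assay performance.
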