Addgene plasmid #117418: Fly 2.0 pIDTBlue
Purpose: Drosophila melanogaster gene cloned into pIDTBlue vector for internal extraction control
Depositing lab: Dirk Dittmer. Depositing organization: University of North Carolina at Chapel Hill.
Backbone
  Vector backbone: pIDTBlue
  Backbone manufacturer: Integrated DNA Technologies
  Backbone size w/o insert (bp): 3000
  Total vector size (bp): 3005
  Modifications to backbone: pIDTBlue Ampicillin 5’ to T7 promoter
  Vector type: Bacterial Expression
Growth in bacteria
  Bacterial resistance: Ampicillin, 100 μg/mL
  Growth temperature: 37°C
  Growth strain: DH5alpha
  Copy number: Unknown
Gene/Insert
  Gene/Insert name: FLY 2.0 (alt name: FLY 2.0)
  Species: D. melanogaster (fly)
  Insert size (bp): 75
  Tag / fusion protein: NA
  Cloning method: Unknown
  Sequencing primers: 5′ AGCGTTTTAAGCTCCAACGA; 3′ GTCCACTTGGGAGTCAGGAA
Terms and licenses: Academic/Nonprofit Terms; Industry Terms: Not Available to Industry
How to cite: Fly 2.0 pIDTBlue was a gift from Dirk Dittmer (Addgene plasmid # 117418 ; http://n2t.net/addgene:117418 ; RRID:Addgene_117418)
