>Addgene plasmid #117418 | Fly 2.0 pIDTBlue | depositor partial sequence | sequence record 221619 | Insert
AGCGTTTTAAGCTCCAACGATCTCTGTGTAAAGATAAAATATTGTAATTCATTTAAATGAACAAATCAGG
CAGAGATCGAGGCTAAAAAGAACTGTCCACTTGGGAGTCAGGAA
